>Addgene plasmid #55396 | mCerulean-Vinculin-23 | depositor partial sequence | sequence record 85800 | insert sequence
GACGTCAGATCCGCTAGCGCTACCGGTCGCCACCATGGTGAGCAAGGGCGAGGAGCTGTTCACCGGGGTG
GTGCCCATCCTGGTCGAGCTGGACGGCGACGTAAACGGCCACAAGTTCAGCGTGTCCGGCGAGGGCGAGG
GCGATGCCACCTACGGCAAGCTGACCCTGAAGTTCATCTGCACCACCGGCAAGCTGCCCGTGCCCTGGCC
CACCCTCGTGACCACCCTGACCTGGGGCGTGCAGTGCTTCGCCCGCTACCCCGACCACATGAAGCAGCAC
GACTTCTTCAAGTCCGCCATGCCCGAAGGCTACGTCCAGGAGCGCACCATCTTCTTCAAGGACGACGGCA
ACTACAAGACCCGCGCCGAGGTGAAGTTCGAGGGCGACACCCTGGTGAACCGCATCGAGCTGAAGGGCAT
CGACTTCAAGGAGGACGGCAACATCCTGGGGCACAAGCTGGAGTACAACGCCATCAGCGACAACGTCTAT
ATCACCGCCGACAAGCAGAAGAACGGCATCAAGGCCAACTTCAAGATCCGCCACAACATCGAGGACGGCA
GCGTGCAGCTCGCCGACCACTACCAGCAGAACACCCCCATCGGCGACGGCCCCGTGCTGCTGCCCGACAA
CCACTACCTGAGCACCCAGTCCAAGCTGAGCAAAGACCCCAACGAGAAGCGCGATCACATGGTCCTGCTG
GAGTTCGTGACCGCCGCCGGGATCACTCTCGGCATGGACGAGCTGTACAAGTCCGGACTCAGATCTCGAG
CTCAAGCTTCGAATTCGGGAAACTCGAGAACAAAGCTTGAAAACGGCCGCATGCCAGTGTTTCATACGCG
CACGATCGAGAGCATCCTGGAGCCGGTGGCACAGCAGATCTCCCACCTGGTGATAATGCACGAGGAGGGC
GAGGTGGACGGCAAAGCCATTCCTGACCTCACCGCGCCCGTGGCCGCCGTGCAGGCGGCCGTCAGCAACC
TCGTCCGGGTTGGAAAAGAGACTGTTCAAACCACTGAGGATCAGATTTTGAAGAGAGATATGCCACCAGC
ATTTATTAAGGTTGAGAATGCTTGCACCAAGCTTGTCCAGGCAGCTCAGATGCTTCAGTCAGACCCTTAC
TCAGTGCCTGCTCGAGATTATCTAATTGATGGGTCAAGGGGCATCCTCTCTGGAACATCAGACCTGCTCC
TTACCTTCGATGAGGCTGAGGTCCGTAAAATTATTAGAGTTTGCAAAGGAATTTTGGAATATCTTACAGT
GGCAGAGGTGGTGGAGACTATGGAAGATTTGGTCACTTACACAAAGAATCTTGGGCCAGGAATGACTAAG
ATGGCCAAGATGATTGACGAGAGACAGCAGGAGCTCACTCACCAGGAGCACCGAGTGATGTTGGTGAACT
CGATGAACACCGTGAAAGAGTTGCTGCCAGTTCTCATTTCAGCTATGAAGATTTTTGTAACAACTAAAAA
CTCAAAAAACCAAGGCATAGAGGAAGCTTTAAAAAATCGCAATTTTACTGTAGAAAAAATGAGTGCTGAA
ATTAATGAGATAATTCGTGTGTTACAACTCACCTCTTGGGATGAAGATGCCTGGGCCAGCAAGGACACTG
AAGCCATGAAGAGAGCATTGGCCTCCATAGACTCCAAACTGAACCAGGCCAAAGGTTGGCTCCGTGACCC
TAGTGCCTCCCCAGGGGATGCTGGTGAGCAGGCCATCAGACAGATCTTAGATGAAGCTGGAAAAGTTGGT
GAACTCTGTGCAGGCAAAGAACGCAGGGAGATTCTGGGAACTTGCAAAATGCTAGGGCAGATGACTGATC
AAGTGGCTGACCTCCGTGCCAGAGGACAAGGATCCTCACCGGTGGCCATGCAGAAAGCTCAGCAGGTATC
TCAGGGTCTGGATGTGCTCACAGCAAAAGTGGAAAATGCAGCTCGCAAGCTGGAAGCCATGACCAACTCA
AAGCAGAGCATTGCAAAGAAGATCGATGCTGCTCAGAACTGGCTTGCAGATCCAAATGGTGGACCGGAAG
GAGAAGAGCAGATTCGAGGTGCTTTGGCTGAAGCTCGGAAAATAGCAGAATTATGTGATGATCCTAAAGA
AAGAGATGACATTCTACGTTCCCTTGGGGAAATATCTGCTCTGACTTCTAAATTAGCAGATCTACGAAGA
CAGGGGAAAGGAGATTCTCCAGAGGCTCGAGCCTTGGCCAAACAGGTGGCCACGGCCCTGCAGAACCTGC
AGACCAAAACCAACCGGGCTGTGGCCAACAGCAGACCGGCCAAAGCAGCTGTACACCTTGAGGGCAAGAT
TGAGCAAGCACAGCGGTGGATTGATAATCCCACAGTGGATGACCGTGGAGTCGGTCAGGCTGCCATCCGG
GGGCTTGTGGCCGAAGGGCATCGTCTGGCTAATGTTATGATGGGGCCTTATCGGCAAGATCTTCTCGCCA
AGTGTGACCGAGTGGACCAGCTGACAGCCCAGCTGGCTGACCTGGCTGCCAGAGGGGAAGGGGAGAGTCC
TCAGGCACGAGCACTTGCATCTCAGCTCCAAGACTCCTTAAAGGATCTAAAAGCTCGGATGCAGGAGGCC
ATGACTCAGGAAGTGTCAGATGTTTTCAGCGATACCACAACTCCCATCAAGCTGTTGGCAGTGGCAGCCA
CGGCGCCTCCTGATGCGCCTAACAGGGAAGAGGTATTTGATGAGAGGGCAGCTAACTTTGAAAACCATTC
AGGAAAGCTTGGTGCTACGGCCGAGAAGGCGGCTGCGGTTGGTACTGCTAATAAATCAACAGTGGAAGGC
ATTCAGGCCTCAGTGAAGACGGCCCGAGAACTCACACCCCAGGTGGTCTCGGCTGCTCGTATCTTACTTA
GGAACCCTGGAAATCAAGCTGCTTATGAACATTTTGAGACCATGAAGAACCAGTGGATCGATAATGTTGA
AAAAATGACAGGGCTGGTGGACGAAGCCATTGATACCAAATCTCTGTTGGATGCTTCAGAAGAAGCAATT
AAAAAAGACCTGGACAAGTGCAAGGTAGCTATGGCCAACATTCAGCCTCAGATGCTGGTTGCTGGGGCAA
CCAGTATTGCTCGTCGGGCCAACCGGATCCTGCTGGTGGCTAAGAGGGAGGTGGAGAATTCCGAGGATCC
CAAGTTCCGTGAGGCTGTGAAAGCTGCCTCTGATGAATTGAGCAAAACCATCTCCCCGATGGTGATGGAT
GCAAAAGCTGTGGCTGGAAACATTTCCGACCCTGGACTGCAAAAGAGCTTCCTGGACTCAGGATATCGGA
TCCTGGGAGCTGTGGCCAAGGTCAGAGAAGCCTTCCAACCTCAGGAGCCTGACTTCCCGCCGCCTCCACC
AGACCTTGAACAACTCCGACTAACAGATGAGCTTGCTCCTCCCAAACCACCTCTGCCTGAAGGTGAGGTC
CCTCCACCTAGGCCTCCACCACCAGAGGAAAAGGATGAAGAGTTCCCTGAGCAGAAGGCCGGGGAGGTGA
TTAACCAGCCAATGATGATGGCTGCCAGACAGCTCCATGATGAAGCTCGCAAATGGTCCAGCAAGGGCAA
TGACATCATTGCAGCAGCCAAGCGCATGGCTCTGCTGATGGCTGAGATGTCTCGGCTGGTAAGAGGGGGC
AGTGGTACCAAGCGGGCACTCATTCAGTGTGCCAAGGACATCGCCAAGGCCTCAGATGAGGTGACTCGGT
TGGCCAAGGAGGTTGCCAAGCAGTGCACAGATAAACGGATTAGAACCAACCTCTTACAGGTATGTGAGCG
AATCCCAACCATAAGCACCCAGCTCAAAATCCTGTCCACAGTGAAGGCCACCATGCTGGGCCGGACCAAC
ATCAGTGATGAGGAGTCTGAGCAGGCCACAGAGATGCTGGTTCACAATGCCCAGAACCTCATGCAGTCTG
TGAAGGAGACTGTGCGGGAAGCTGAAGCTGCTTCAATCAAAATTCGAACAGATGCTGGATTTACACTGCG
CTGGGTTAGAAAGACTCCCTGGTACCAGTAGGCGGCCGCGACTCTAGATCATAATCAGCCATACCACATT
