>Addgene plasmid #55396 | mCerulean-Vinculin-23 | addgene partial sequence | sequence record 108897 | N-ter GFP 5'-GGATCACTCTCGGCATGG-3'
GCTCAAGCTTCGAATTCGGGAAACTCGAGAACAAAGCTTGAAAACGGCCGCATGCCAGTGTTTCATACGC
GCACGATCGAGAGCATCCTGGAGCCGGTGGCACAGCAGATCTCCCACCTGGTGATAATGCACGAGGAGGG
CGAGGTGGACGGCAAAGCCATTCCTGACCTCACCGCGCCCGTGGCCGCCGTGCAGGCGGCCGTCAGCAAC
CTCGTCCGGGTTGGAAAAGAGACTGTTCAAACCACTGAGGATCAGATTTTGAAGAGAGATATGCCACCAG
CATTTATTAAGGTTGAGAATGCTTGCACCAAGCTTGTCCAGGCAGCTCAGATGCTTCAGTCAGACCCTTA
CTCAGTGCCTGCTCGAGATTATCTAATTGATGGGTCAAGGGGCATCCTCTCTGGAACATCAGACCTGCTC
CTTACCTTCGATGAGGCTGAGGTCCGTAAAATTATTAGAGTTTGCAAAGGAATTTTGGAATATCTTACAG
TGGCAGAGGTGGTGGAGACTATGGAAGATTTGGTCACTTACACAAAGAATCTTGGGCCAGGAATGACTAA
GATGGCCAAGATGATTGACGAGAGACAGCAGGAGCTCACTCACCAGGAGCACCGAGTGATGTTGGTGAAC
TCGATGAACACCGTGAAAGAGTTGCTGCCAGTTCTCATTTCAGCTATGAAGATTTTTGTAACAACTAAAA
ACTCAAAAAACCAAGGCATAGAGGAAGCTTTAAAAA
