[The description below was written by a language model from this plasmid's Addgene catalogue record.]
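Description:
mCerulean-Vinculin-23 is a mammalian expression plasmid that produces human vinculin (VCL) fused to the cyan fluorescent protein mCerulean. It is built on an mCerulean backbone of about 4.75 kb (excluding the insert), in which the fluorescent protein is supplied by the vector and sits at the N terminus of the inserted vinculin coding sequence. Expression of the fusion is driven by the CMV promoter, a strong constitutive promoter in most mammalian cell lines, and the use of an SV40 polyA reverse sequencing primer suggests that the transcript ends in an SV40 polyadenylation signal. The plasmid is maintained in E. coli at high copy number under kanamycin selection, while a neomycin resistance marker allows G418 selection of stably transfected mammalian cells. The record does not state the cloning method, the origin of replication, or the meaning of the "23" in the name, and no feature table is provided to confirm the detailed layout.

Vinculin is a cytoskeletal adaptor protein that links integrin-based adhesion complexes to actin filaments, so the fusion serves as a fluorescent marker of focal adhesions, which is the localization given in the record. mCerulean is excited at about 433 nm and emits at about 475 nm, placing it in the cyan channel. The construct is therefore suited to live- or fixed-cell imaging of focal adhesion distribution and dynamics after transfection, and its cyan emission lets it be combined with spectrally distinct fluorescent proteins in multicolour experiments.
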