Addgene plasmid #55396: mCerulean-Vinculin-23
Purpose: Localization: Focal Adhesions, Excitation: 433, Emission: 475
Depositing lab: Michael Davidson. Depositing organization: Florida State University, Tallahassee.
Backbone
  Vector backbone: mCerulean
  Backbone size w/o insert (bp): 4750
  Vector type: Mammalian Expression
  Selectable markers: Neomycin (select with G418)
Growth in bacteria
  Bacterial resistance: Kanamycin, 50 μg/mL
  Growth temperature: 37°C
  Growth strain: DH5alpha
  Copy number: High Copy
Gene/Insert
  Gene/Insert name: Vinculin (alt name: NM_003373.3)
  Species: H. sapiens (human)
  Entrez Gene: VCL (a.k.a. CMD1W, CMH15, HEL114, MV, MVCL, VINC)
  Promoter: CMV
  Tag / fusion protein: mCerulean (N terminal on backbone)
  Cloning method: Unknown
  Sequencing primers: 5′ CMV-F; 3′ SV40pA-R
Terms and licenses: Academic/Nonprofit Terms; Industry Terms: Not Available to Industry
Depositor comments: . Excitation = 433; Emission = 475
How to cite: mCerulean-Vinculin-23 was a gift from Michael Davidson (Addgene plasmid # 55396 ; http://n2t.net/addgene:55396 ; RRID:Addgene_55396)
